>Addgene plasmid #69251 | pRRLSIN.cPPTLuciferase.WPRE | depositor full sequence | sequence record 122039 | pRRLSIN.cPPT.Luciferase.WPRE
TCGAGATCTGCGATCTAAGTAAGCTTGGCATTCCGGTACTGTTGGTAAAGCCACCATGGAAGACGCCAAA
AACATAAAGAAAGGCCCGGCGCCATTCTATCCGCTGGAAGATGGAACCGCTGGAGAGCAACTGCATAAGG
CTATGAAGAGATACGCCCTGGTTCCTGGAACAATTGCTTTTACAGATGCACATATCGAGGTGGACATCAC
TTACGCTGAGTACTTCGAAATGTCCGTTCGGTTGGCAGAAGCTATGAAACGATATGGGCTGAATACAAAT
CACAGAATCGTCGTATGCAGTGAAAACTCTCTTCAATTCTTTATGCCGGTGTTGGGCGCGTTATTTATCG
GAGTTGCAGTTGCGCCCGCGAACGACATTTATAATGAACGTGAATTGCTCAACAGTATGGGCATTTCGCA
GCCTACCGTGGTGTTCGTTTCCAAAAAGGGGTTGCAAAAAATTTTGAACGTGCAAAAAAAGCTCCCAATC
ATCCAAAAAATTATTATCATGGATTCTAAAACGGATTACCAGGGATTTCAGTCGATGTACACGTTCGTCA
CATCTCATCTACCTCCCGGTTTTAATGAATACGATTTTGTGCCAGAGTCCTTCGATAGGGACAAGACAAT
TGCACTGATCATGAACTCCTCTGGATCTACTGGTCTGCCTAAAGGTGTCGCTCTGCCTCATAGAACTGCC
TGCGTGAGATTCTCGCATGCCAGAGATCCTATTTTTGGCAATCAAATCATTCCGGATACTGCGATTTTAA
GTGTTGTTCCATTCCATCACGGTTTTGGAATGTTTACTACACTCGGATATTTGATATGTGGATTTCGAGT
CGTCTTAATGTATAGATTTGAAGAAGAGCTGTTTCTGAGGAGCCTTCAGGATTACAAGATTCAAAGTGCG
CTGCTGGTGCCAACCCTATTCTCCTTCTTCGCCAAAAGCACTCTGATTGACAAATACGATTTATCTAATT
TACACGAAATTGCTTCTGGTGGCGCTCCCCTCTCTAAGGAAGTCGGGGAAGCGGTTGCCAAGAGGTTCCA
TCTGCCAGGTATCAGGCAAGGATATGGGCTCACTGAGACTACATCAGCTATTCTGATTACACCCGAGGGG
GATGATAAACCGGGCGCGGTCGGTAAAGTTGTTCCATTTTTTGAAGCGAAGGTTGTGGATCTGGATACCG
GGAAAACGCTGGGCGTTAATCAAAGAGGCGAACTGTGTGTGAGAGGTCCTATGATTATGTCCGGTTATGT
AAACAATCCGGAAGCGACCAACGCCTTGATTGACAAGGATGGATGGCTACATTCTGGAGACATAGCTTAC
TGGGACGAAGACGAACACTTCTTCATCGTTGACCGCCTGAAGTCTCTGATTAAGTACAAAGGCTATCAGG
TGGCTCCCGCTGAATTGGAATCCATCTTGCTCCAACACCCCAACATCTTCGACGCAGGTGTCGCAGGTCT
TCCCGACGATGACGCCGGTGAACTTCCCGCCGCCGTTGTTGTTTTGGAGCACGGAAAGACGATGACGGAA
AAAGAGATCGTGGATTACGTCGCCAGTCAAGTAACAACCGCGAAAAAGTTGCGCGGAGGAGTTGTGTTTG
TGGACGAAGTACCGAAAGGTCTTACCGGAAAACTCGACGCAAGAAAAATCAGAGAGATCCTCATAAAGGC
CAAGAAGGGCGGAAAGATCGCCGTGTAATTCTAGTCGACAATCAACCTCTGGATTACAAAATTTGTGAAA
GATTGACTGGTATTCTTAACTATGTTGCTCCTTTTACGCTATGTGGATACGCTGCTTTAATGCCTTTGTA
TCATGCTATTGCTTCCCGTATGGCTTTCATTTTCTCCTCCTTGTATAAATCCTGGTTGCTGTCTCTTTAT
GAGGAGTTGTGGCCCGTTGTCAGGCAACGTGGCGTGGTGTGCACTGTGTTTGCTGACGCAACCCCCACTG
GTTGGGGCATTGCCACCACCTGTCAGCTCCTTTCCGGGACTTTCGCTTTCCCCCTCCCTATTGCCACGGC
GGAACTCATCGCCGCCTGCCTTGCCCGCTGCTGGACAGGGGCTCGGCTGTTGGGCACTGACAATTCCGTG
GTGTTGTCGGGGAAGCTGACGTCCTTTCCATGGCTGCTCGCCTGTGTTGCCACCTGGATTCTGCGCGGGA
CGTCCTTCTGCTACGTCCCTTCGGCCCTCAATCCAGCGGACCTTCCTTCCCGCGGCCTGCTGCCGGCTCT
GCGGCCTCTTCCGCGTCTTCGCCTTCGCCCTCAGACGAGTCGGATCTCCCTTTGGGCCGCCTCCCCGCCT
GGAATTCGAGCTCGGTACCTTTAAGACCAATGACTTACAAGGCAGCTGTAGATCTTAGCCACTTTTTAAA
AGAAAAGGGGGGACTGGAAGGGCTAATTCACTCCCAACGAAGACAAGATCTGCTTTTTGCTTGTACTGGG
TCTCTCTGGTTAGACCAGATCTGAGCCTGGGAGCTCTCTGGCTAACTAGGGAACCCACTGCTTAAGCCTC
AATAAAGCTTGCCTTGAGTGCTTCAAGTAGTGTGTGCCCGTCTGTTGTGTGACTCTGGTAACTAGAGATC
CCTCAGACCCTTTTAGTCAGTGTGGAAAATCTCTAGCAGTAGTAGTTCATGTCATCTTATTATTCAGTAT
TTATAACTTGCAAAGAAATGAATATCAGAGAGTGAGAGGAACTTGTTTATTGCAGCTTATAATGGTTACA
AATAAAGCAATAGCATCACAAATTTCACAAATAAAGCATTTTTTTCACTGCATTCTAGTTGTGGTTTGTC
CAAACTCATCAATGTATCTTATCATGTCTGGCTCTAGCTATCCCGCCCCTAACTCCGCCCAGTTCCGCCC
ATTCTCCGCCCCATGGCTGACTAATTTTTTTTATTTATGCAGAGGCCGAGGCCGCCTCGGCCTCTGAGCT
ATTCCAGAAGTAGTGAGGAGGCTTTTTTGGAGGCCTAGGCTTTTGCGTCGAGACGTACCCAATTCGCCCT
ATAGTGAGTCGTATTACGCGCGCTCACTGGCCGTCGTTTTACAACGTCGTGACTGGGAAAACCCTGGCGT
TACCCAACTTAATCGCCTTGCAGCACATCCCCCTTTCGCCAGCTGGCGTAATAGCGAAGAGGCCCGCACC
GATCGCCCTTCCCAACAGTTGCGCAGCCTGAATGGCGAATGGCGCG
[124 nt withheld, positions 3197-3320]
C
[91 nt withheld, positions 3322-3412]
A
[49 nt withheld, positions 3414-3462]
CCTTTGACGTTGGAGTCCACGTTCTTT
[37 nt withheld, positions 3490-3526]
ACCCTATCTCGGTCTATTCTTTTGATTTATAAGGGATTTTGCCGATTTCGGCCTATTGGTTAAAAAATGA
GCTGATTTAACAAAAATTTAACGCGAATTTTAACAAAATATTAACGTTTACAATTTCCCAGGTGGCACTT
TTCGGGGAAATGTGCGCGGAACCCCTATTTGTTTATTTTTCTAAATACATTCAAATATGTATCCGCTCAT
GAGACAATAACCCTGATAAATGCTTCAATAATATTGAAAAAGGAAGAGTATGAGTATTCAACATTTCCGT
GTCGCCCTTATTCCCTTTTTTGCGGCATTTTGCCTTCCTGTTTTTGCTCACCCAGAAACGCTGGTGAAAG
TAAAAGATGCTGAAGATCAGTTGGGTGCACGAGTGGGTTACATCGAACTGGATCTCAACAGCGGTAAGAT
CCTTGAGAGTTTTCGCCCCGAAGAACGTTTTCCAATGATGAGCACTTTTAAAGTTCTGCTATGTGGCGCG
GTATTATCCCGTATTGACGCCGGGCAAGAGCAACTCGGTCGCCGCATACACTATTCTCAGAATGACTTGG
TTGAGTACTCACCAGTCACAGAAAAGCATCTTACGGATGGCATGACAGTAAGAGAATTATGCAGTGCTGC
CATAACCATGAGTGATAACACTGCGGCCAACTTACTTCTGACAACGATCGGAGGACCGAAGGAGCTAACC
GCTTTTTTGCACAACATGGGGGATCATGTAACTCGCCTTGATCGTTGGGAACCGGAGCTGAATGAAGCCA
TACCAAACGACGAGCGTGACACCACGATGCCTGTAGCAATGGCAACAACGTTGCGCAAACTATTAACTGG
CGAACTACTTACTCTAGCTTCCCGGCAACAATTAATAGACTGGATGGAGGCGGATAAAGTTGCAGGACCA
CTTCTGCGCTCGGCCCTTCCGGCTGGCTGGTTTATTGCTGATAAATCTGGAGCCGGTGAGCGTGGGTCTC
GCGGTATCATTGCAGCACTGGGGCCAGATGGTAAGCCCTCCCGTATCGTAGTTATCTACACGACGGGGAG
TCAGGCAACTATGGATGAACGAAATAGACAGATCGCTGAGATAGGTGCCTCACTGATTAAGCATTGGTAA
CTGTCAGACCAAGTTTACTCATATATACTTTAGATTGATTTAAAACTTCATTTTTAATTTAAAAGGATCT
AGGTGAAGATCCTTTTTGATAATCTCATGACCAAAATCCCTTAACGTGAGTTTTCGTTCCACTGAGCGTC
AGACCCCGTAGAAAAGATCAAAGGATCTTCTTGAGATCCTTTTTTTCTGCGCGTAATCTGCTGCTTGCAA
ACAAAAAAACCACCGCTACCAGCGGTGGTTTGTTTGCCGGATCAAGAGCTACCAACTCTTTTTCCGAAGG
TAACTGGCTTCAGCAGAGCGCAGATACCAAATACTGTCCTTCTAGTGTAGCCGTAGTTAGGCCACCACTT
CAAGAACTCTGTAGCACCGCCTACATACCTCGCTCTGCTAATCCTGTTACCAGTGGCTGCTGCCAGTGGC
GATAAGTCGTGTCTTACCGGGTTGGACTCAAGACGATAGTTACCGGATAAGGCGCAGCGGTCGGGCTGAA
CGGGGGGTTCGTGCACACAGCCCAGCTTGGAGCGAACGACCTACACCGAACTGAGATACCTACAGCGTGA
GCTATGAGAAAGCGCCACGCTTCCCGAAGGGAGAAAGGCGGACAGGTATCCGGTAAGCGGCAGGGTCGGA
ACAGGAGAGCGCACGAGGGAGCTTCCAGGGGGAAACGCCTGGTATCTTTATAGTCCTGTCGGGTTTCGCC
ACCTCTGACTTGAGCGTCGATTTTTGTGATGCTCGTCAGGGGGGCGGAGCCTATGGAAAAACGCCAGCAA
CGCGGCCTTTTTACGGTTCCTGGCCTTTTGCTGGCCTTTTGCTCACATGTTCTTTCCTGCGTTATCCCCT
GATTCTGTGGATAACCGTATTACCGCCTTTGAGTGAGCTGATACCGCTCGCCGCAGCCGAACGACCGAGC
GCAGCGAGTCAGTGAGCGAGGAAGCGGAAGAGCGCCCAATACGCAAACCGCCTCTCCCCGCGCGTTGGCC
GATTCATTAATGCAGCTGGCACGACAGGTTTCCCGACTGGAAAGCGGGCAGTGAGCGCAACGCAATTAAT
GTGAGTTAGCTCACTCATTAGGCACCCCAGGCTTTACACTTTATGCTTCCGGCTCGTATGTTGTGTGGAA
TTGTGAGCGGATAACAATTTCACACAGGAAACAGCTATGACCATGATTACGCCAAGCGCGCAATTAACCC
TCACTAAAGGGAACAAAAGCTGGAGCTGCAAGCTTAATGTAGTCTTATGCAATACTCTTGTAGTCTTGCA
ACATGGTAACGATGAGTTAGCAACATGCCTTACAAGGAGAGAAAAAGCACCGTGCATGCCGATTGGTGGA
AGTAAGGTGGTACGATCGTGCCTTATTAGGAAGGCAACAGACGGGTCTGACATGGATTGGACGAACCACT
GAATTGCCGCATTGCAGAGATATTGTATTTAAGTGCCTAGCTCGATACAATAAACGGGTCTCTCTGGTTA
GACCAGATCTGAGCCTGGGAGCTCTCTGGCTAACTAGGGAACCCACTGCTTAAGCCTCAATAAAGCTTGC
CTTGAGTGCTTCAAGTAGTGTGTGCCCGTCTGTTGTGTGACTCTGGTAACTAGAGATCCCTCAGACCCTT
TTAGTCAGTGTGGAAAATCTCTAGCAGTGGCGCCCGAACAGGGACCTGAAAGCGAAAGGGAAACCAGAGC
TCTCTCGACGCAGGACTCGGCTTGCTGAAGCGCGCACGGCAAGAGGCGAGGGGCGGCGACTGGTGAGTAC
GCCAAAAATTTTGACTAGCGGAGGCTAGAAGGAGAGAGATGGGTGCGAGAGCGTCAGTATTAAGCGGGGG
AGAATTAGATCGCGATGGGAAAAAATTCGGTTAAGGCCAGGGGGAAAGAAAAAATATAAATTAAAACATA
TAGTATGGGCAAGCAGGGAGCTAGAACGATTCGCAGTTAATCCTGGCCTGTTAGAAACATCAGAAGGCTG
TAGACAAATACTGGGACAGCTACAACCATCCCTTCAGACAGGATCAGAAGAACTTAGATCATTATATAAT
ACAGTAGCAACCCTCTATTGTGTGCATCAAAGGATAGAGATAAAAGACACCAAGGAAGCTTTAGACAAGA
TAGAGGAAGAGCAAAACAAAAGTAAGACCACCGCACAGCAAGCGGCCGCTGATCTTCAGACCTGGAGGAG
GAGATATGAGGGACAATTGGAGAAGTGAATTATATAAATATAAAGTAGTAAAAATTGAACCATTAGGAGT
AGCACCCACCAAGGCAAAGAGAAGAGTGGTGCAGAGAGAAAAAAGAGCAGTGGGAATAGGAGCTTTGTTC
CTTGGGTTCTTGGGAGCAGCAGGAAGCACTATGGGCGCAGCCTCAATGACGCTGACGGTACAGGCCAGAC
AATTATTGTCTGGTATAGTGCAGCAGCAGAACAATTTGCTGAGGGCTATTGAGGCGCAACAGCATCTGTT
GCAACTCACAGTCTGGGGCATCAAGCAGCTCCAGGCAAGAATCCTGGCTGTGGAAAGATACCTAAAGGAT
CAACAGCTCCTGGGGATTTGGGGTTGCTCTGGAAAACTCATTTGCACCACTGCTGTGCCTTGGAATGCTA
GTTGGAGTAATAAATCTCTGGAACAGATTTGGAATCACACGACCTGGATGGAGTGGGACAGAGAAATTAA
CAATTACACAAGCTTAATACACTCCTTAATTGAAGAATCGCAAAACCAGCAAGAAAAGAATGAACAAGAA
TTATTGGAATTAGATAAATGGGCAAGTTTGTGGAATTGGTTTAACATAACAAATTGGCTGTGGTATATAA
AATTATTCATAATGATAGTAGGAGGCTTGGTAGGTTTAAGAATAGTTTTTGCTGTACTTTCTATAGTGAA
TAGAGTTAGGCAGGGATATTCACCATTATCGTTTCAGACCCACCTCCCAACCCCGAGGGGACCCGACAGG
CCCGAAGGAATAGAAGAAGAAGGTGGAGAGAGAGACAGAGACAGATCCATTCGATTAGTGAACGGATCTC
GACGGTATCGGTTAACTTTTAAAAGAAAAGGGGGGATTGGGGGGTACAGTGCAGGGGAAAGAATAGTAGA
CATAATAGCAACAGACATACAAACTAAAGAATTACAAAAACAAATTACAAAAATTCAAAATTTTATCGAT
CACGAGACTAGCC
Features (pLannotate 1.2.2; 24 found; start..end, strand, type, name):
     56..1708    +  CDS            luciferase: firefly luciferase; luc+; enhanced luc+ version of the luciferase gene
   1720..2308    +  misc_feature   WPRE: woodchuck hepatitis virus posttranscriptional regulatory element
   2325..2393    +  CDS            nef (fragment): NEF_HV1Z2 - Experimental evidence at protein level: Swiss-Prot protein existence level 1. Extracellular Nef protein targets CD4(+) T-lymphocytes for apoptosis by interacting with CXCR4 surface receptors. From Human immunodeficiency virus type 1 group M subtype D (isolate Z2/CDC-Z34) (HIV-1).
   2395..2628    +  LTR            3' LTR (ΔU3): self-inactivating 3' long terminal repeat (LTR) from HIV-1
   2700..2821    +  polyA_signal   SV40 poly(A) signal: SV40 polyadenylation signal
   2840..2975    +  rep_origin     SV40 ori: SV40 origin of replication
   3008..3026    -  promoter       T7 promoter: promoter for bacteriophage T7 RNA polymerase
   3034..3189    +  CDS            lacZα (fragment): LacZα fragment of β-galactosidase; lacZ fragment
   3197..3652    +  rep_origin     f1 ori (sequence partly withheld): f1 bacteriophage origin of replication; arrow indicates direction of (+) strand synthesis
   3681..3785    +  promoter       AmpR promoter: bla
   3786..4646    +  CDS            AmpR: β-lactamase; bla; confers resistance to ampicillin, carbenicillin, and related antibiotics
   4817..5405    +  rep_origin     ori: high-copy-number ColE1/pMB1/pBR322/pUC origin of replication
   5588..5680    +  CDS            lacI (fragment): lac repressor; lacI; The lac repressor binds to the lac operator to inhibit transcription in E. coli. This inhibition can be relieved by adding lactose or isopropyl-β-D-thiogalactopyranoside (IPTG).
   5693..5714    +  protein_bind   CAP binding site: CAP binding activates transcription in the presence of cAMP. E. coli catabolite activator protein
   5729..5759    +  promoter       lac promoter: promoter for the E. coli lac operon
   5767..5783    +  protein_bind   lac operator: The lac repressor binds to the lac operator to inhibit transcription in E. coli. This inhibition can be relieved by adding lactose or isopropyl-β-D-thiogalactopyranoside (IPTG). lac repressor encoded by lacI
   5828..5846    +  promoter       T3 promoter: promoter for bacteriophage T3 RNA polymerase
   5874..6095    +  promoter       RSV promoter: Rous sarcoma virus enhancer/promoter
   6102..6282    +  LTR            5' LTR (truncated): truncated 5' long terminal repeat (LTR) from HIV-1
   6326..6451    +  misc_feature   HIV-1 Ψ: packaging signal of human immunodeficiency virus type 1
   6435..6798    +  CDS            HIV-1 gag (fragment): gag protein from human immunodeficiency virus 1; gag
   6893..7229    +  ncRNA          RRE: Accession: RF00036 - HIV Rev response element
   7554..7654    +  CDS            Rev (fragment): human immunodeficiency virus 1 (HIV-1) Rev protein; rev; enhances nuclear export of unspliced and incompletely spliced viral mRNAs
   7673..7790    +  misc_feature   cPPT/CTS: central polypurine tract and central termination sequence of HIV-1
