[The description below was written by a language model from this plasmid's Addgene catalogue record and pLannotate feature annotations shown in this document.]
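Description:
pRRLSIN.cPPTLuciferase.WPRE is a promoterless firefly luciferase reporter in a self-inactivating HIV-1-based lentiviral transfer vector. It was derived from pRRLSIN.cPPT.PGK/GFP.WPRE by removing the hPGK promoter and GFP between XhoI and SalI and replacing them with the Photinus pyralis luciferase coding sequence (1,653 bp, annotated as the enhanced luc+ version); both cloning sites are recorded as retained. The 7,809 bp plasmid is propagated in E. coli under ampicillin selection (AmpR with its bla promoter). It carries a ColE1/pUC-type origin, although the catalogue lists it as low copy and names a recombination-deficient strain as host, as is common for LTR-containing plasmids. An f1 origin, lac regulatory remnants and T3/T7 promoters from the cloning backbone are also present, along with an SV40 origin and SV40 poly(A) signal downstream of the viral cassette.

The viral genome is transcribed in packaging cells from an RSV enhancer/promoter fused to a truncated 5' LTR, a Tat-independent arrangement. It contains the Ψ packaging signal with a partial gag sequence, the Rev response element for nuclear export of unspliced RNA, and the cPPT/CTS, which aids nuclear import of the proviral DNA. Luciferase follows directly after the cPPT, then the WPRE, which enhances transcript stability and expression, and the ΔU3 3' LTR. Because the U3 deletion is copied to the 5' LTR during reverse transcription, the integrated provirus lacks LTR promoter activity. Reporter output should therefore depend mainly on whatever promoter is placed upstream of luciferase. According to the depositor, this is the intended use: investigators insert a promoter of interest and deliver the reporter by lentiviral transduction to measure promoter activity.
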