Addgene plasmid #69251: pRRLSIN.cPPTLuciferase.WPRE
Purpose: luciferase reporter in lentivirus backbone
Depositing lab: Stephen Tapscott. Depositing organization: Fred Hutchinson Cancer Center.
Backbone
  Vector backbone: pRRLSIN.cPPT.PGK/GFP.WPRE
  Backbone size w/o insert (bp): 7384
  Total vector size (bp): 7809
  Modifications to backbone: hPGK and GFP were removed by digestion with XhoI and SalI and then replaced with Luciferase
  Vector type: Lentiviral
Growth in bacteria
  Bacterial resistance: Ampicillin, 100 μg/mL
  Growth temperature: 37°C
  Growth strain: Stbl3
  Copy number: Low Copy
Gene/Insert
  Gene/Insert name: Luciferase
  Species: P. pyralis
  Insert size (bp): 1653
  GenBank ID: M15077.1
  Promoter: none
  Cloning method: Restriction Enzyme; 5′ cloning site XhoI (not destroyed); 3′ cloning site SalI (not destroyed)
  Sequencing primers: 5′ atcgatcacgagactagcc; 3′ AAGGAAGGTCCGCTGGATTG
Terms and licenses: Academic/Nonprofit Terms; Industry Terms: Not Available to Industry
Depositor comments: This plasmid is designed for insertion of investigator's promoter of interest to permit lentiviral transduction of the luciferase reporter.
How to cite: pRRLSIN.cPPTLuciferase.WPRE was a gift from Stephen Tapscott (Addgene plasmid # 69251 ; http://n2t.net/addgene:69251 ; RRID:Addgene_69251)
