>Addgene plasmid #69251 | pRRLSIN.cPPTLuciferase.WPRE | addgene partial sequence | sequence record 123975 | Top_Fop 5'-TCACCATTATCGTTTCAGAC-3'
GGCCCGAAGGAATAGAAGAAGAAGGTGGAGAGAGAGACAGAGACAGATCCATTCGATTAGTGAACGGATC
TCGACGGTATCGGTTAACTTTTAAAAGAAAAGGGGGGATTGGGGGGTACAGTGCAGGGGAAAGAATAGTA
GACATAATAGCAACAGACATACAAACTAAAGAATTACAAAAACAAATTACAAAAATTCAAAATTTTATCG
ATCACGAGACTAGCCTCGAGATCTGCGATCTAAGTAAGCTTGGCATTCCGGTACTGTTGGTAAAGCCACC
ATGGAAGACGCCAAAAACATAAAGAAAGGCCCGGCGCCATTCTATCCGCTGGAAGATGGAACCGCTGGAG
AGCAACTGCATAAGGCTATGAAGAGATACGCCCTGGTTCCTGGAACAATTGCTTTTACAGATGCACATAT
CGAGGTGGACATCACTTACGCTGAGTACTTCGAAATGTCCGTTCGGTTGGCAGAAGCTATGAAACGATAT
GGGCTGAATACAAATCACAGAATCGTCGTATGCAGTGAAAACTCTCTTCAATTCTTTATGCCGGTGTTGG
GCGCGTTATTTATCGGAGTTGCAGTTGCGCCCGCGAACGACATTTATAATGAACGTGAATTGCTCAACAG
TATGGGCATTTCGCAGCCTACCGTGGTGTTCGTTTCCAAAAAGGGGTTGCAAAAAATTTTGAACGTGCAA
AAAAAGCTCCCAATCATCCAAAAAATTATTATCATGGATTCTAAAACGGATTACCAGGGATTTCAGTCGA
TGTACACGTTCGTCACATCTCATCTACCTCCCGGTTTTAATGAATACGATTTTGTGCCAGAGTCCTTCGA
TAGGGACAAGACAATTGCACTGATCATGAACTCCTCTGGATCTACTGGTCTGCCTAAAGGTGTCGCTCTG
CCTCATAGAACTGCCTGCGTGAGATTCTCGCATGCCAGAGATCCTATTTT
