>Addgene plasmid #69251 | pRRLSIN.cPPTLuciferase.WPRE | addgene partial sequence | sequence record 123976 | WPRE-R 5'-CATAGCGTAAAAGGAGCAACA-3'
CAGTCAATCTTTCACAAATTTTGTAATCCAGAGGTTGATTGTCGACTAGAATTACACGGCGATCTTTCCG
CCCTTCTTGGCCTTTATGAGGATCTCTCTGATTTTTCTTGCGTCGAGTTTTCCGGTAAGACCTTTCGGTA
CTTCGTCCACAAACACAACTCCTCCGCGCAACTTTTTCGCGGTTGTTACTTGACTGGCGACGTAATCCAC
GATCTCTTTTTCCGTCATCGTCTTTCCGTGCTCCAAAACAACAACGGCGGCGGGAAGTTCACCGGCGTCA
TCGTCGGGAAGACCTGCGACACCTGCGTCGAAGATGTTGGGGTGTTGGAGCAAGATGGATTCCAATTCAG
CGGGAGCCACCTGATAGCCTTTGTACTTAATCAGAGACTTCAGGCGGTCAACGATGAAGAAGTGTTCGTC
TTCGTCCCAGTAAGCTATGTCTCCAGAATGTAGCCATCCATCCTTGTCAATCAAGGCGTTGGTCGCTTCC
GGATTGTTTACATAACCGGACATAATCATAGGACCTCTCACACACAGTTCGCCTCTTTGATTAACGCCCA
GCGTTTTCCCGGTATCCAGATCCACAACCTTCGCTTCAAAAAATGGAACAACTTTACCGACCGCGCCCGG
TTTATCATCCCCCTCGGGTGTAATCAGAATAGCTGATGTAGTCTCAGTGAGCCCATATCCTTGCCTGATA
CCTGGCAGATGGAACCTCTTGGCAACCGCTTCCCCGACTTCCTTAGAGAGGGGAGCGCCACCAGAAGCAA
TTTCGTGTAAATTAGATAAATCGTATTTGTCAATCAGAGTGCTTTTGGCGAAGAAGGAGAATAGGGTTGG
CACCAGCAGCGCACTTTGAATCTTGTAATCCTGAAGGCTCCTCAGAAACAGCTCTTCTTCAAATCTATAC
ATTAAGACGACTCGAAATCCACATATCAAATATCCGAGTGTAGTAAACATTCCAAAACCGTGATGGAATG
GAACAACACTTAAAATCGCAGTATCCGGAATGATTTGATTGCCAAAA
